Addgene plasmid #116501: pHAGE-PIK3CA-H1047Y
Purpose: Lentiviral expression of PIK3CA H1047Y
Depositing lab: Gordon Mills & Kenneth Scott. Depositing organization: Baylor College of Medicine. Publication: Systematic Functional Annotation of Somatic Mutations in Cancer. Ng PK, Li J, Jeong KJ, Shao S, Chen H, Tsang YH, Sengupta S, Wang Z, Bhavana VH, Tran R, Soewito S, Minussi DC, Moreno D, Kong K, Dogruluk T, Lu H, Gao J, Tokheim C, Zhou DC, Johnson AM, Zeng J, Ip CKM, Ju Z, Wester M, Yu S, Li Y, Vellano CP, Schultz N, Karchin R, Ding L, Lu Y, Cheung LWT, Chen K, Shaw KR, Meric-Bernstam F, Scott KL, Yi S, Sahni N, Liang H, Mills GB. Cancer Cell. 2018 Mar 12;33(3):450-462.e10. doi: 10.1016/j.ccell.2018.01.021. PubMed 29533785.
Backbone
  Vector backbone: pHAGE
  Vector type: Lentiviral
Growth in bacteria
  Bacterial resistance: Ampicillin, 100 μg/mL
  Growth temperature: 37°C
  Growth strain: Stbl3
  Copy number: High Copy
Gene/Insert
  Gene/Insert name: PIK3CA
  Species: H. sapiens (human)
  Mutation: H1047Y
  Entrez Gene: PIK3CA (a.k.a. CCM4, CLAPO, CLOVE, CWS5, HMH, MCAP, MCM, MCMTC, PI3K, PI3K-alpha, p110-alpha)
  Cloning method: Gateway Cloning
Terms and licenses: Academic/Nonprofit Terms; Industry Terms: Not Available to Industry
How to cite: pHAGE-PIK3CA-H1047Y was a gift from Gordon Mills & Kenneth Scott (Addgene plasmid # 116501 ; http://n2t.net/addgene:116501 ; RRID:Addgene_116501)
