[The description below was written by a language model from this plasmid's Addgene catalogue record and pLannotate feature annotations shown in this document.]
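Description:
pHAGE-PIK3CA-H1047Y is an 11.7 kb HIV-1-based lentiviral expression plasmid built on the pHAGE backbone and carrying human PIK3CA, the p110-alpha catalytic subunit of phosphoinositide 3-kinase, with the H1047Y substitution. In bacteria it is maintained through a high-copy ColE1/pUC-type origin and selected with ampicillin via the bla gene. The viral portion has a truncated 5' LTR, the Ψ packaging signal with an adjoining gag fragment, the Rev response element for Rev-dependent export of the genomic RNA, and the cPPT/CTS element. It ends in a ΔU3 self-inactivating 3' LTR, so the integrated provirus lacks LTR promoter activity and expression depends on the internal promoter. Short nef, Rev, lacI, SV40 and lac promoter fragments annotated elsewhere are backbone remnants rather than functional units.

The payload is driven by the strong constitutive human EF-1α promoter. The PIK3CA open reading frame is flanked by attB1 and attB2 sites, consistent with the recorded Gateway cloning. A V5 epitope tag lies just downstream of attB2, but the record does not state whether the insert reads through into it, so C-terminal tagging cannot be confirmed. An EMCV IRES followed by EGFP allows the same transcript to report transduced cells by fluorescence, and a WPRE upstream of the 3' LTR enhances transcript stability and expression. No mammalian drug-selection marker is annotated, so EGFP is the apparent means of identifying expressing cells. The construct is intended for lentiviral delivery and stable expression of this PIK3CA variant in mammalian cells. It was deposited in connection with a study on systematic functional annotation of somatic cancer mutations.
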