Features (pLannotate 1.2.2; 27 found; start..end, strand, type, name):
    377..634     +  LTR            5' LTR (truncated): truncated 5' long terminal repeat (LTR) from HIV-1
    681..806     +  misc_feature   HIV-1 Ψ: packaging signal of human immunodeficiency virus type 1
    790..1128    +  CDS            HIV-1 gag (fragment): gag protein from human immunodeficiency virus 1; gag
   1303..1536    +  misc_feature   RRE: The Rev response element (RRE) of HIV-1 allows for Rev-dependent mRNA export from the nucleus to the cytoplasm.
   1913..2013    +  CDS            Rev (fragment): human immunodeficiency virus 1 (HIV-1) Rev protein; rev; enhances nuclear export of unspliced and incompletely spliced viral mRNAs
   2058..2175    +  misc_feature   cPPT/CTS: central polypurine tract and central termination sequence of HIV-1
   2223..3401    +  promoter       EF-1α promoter: strong constitutive promoter for human elongation factor EF-1α
   3422..3442    +  protein_bind   attB1: mutant version of attB; core recombination site for the Gateway® BP reaction BP Clonase™
   3448..6651    +  CDS            PIK3CA: PK3CA_HUMAN - Experimental evidence at protein level: Swiss-Prot protein existence level 1. Phosphoinositide-3-kinase (PI3K) phosphorylates phosphatidylinositol (PI) and its phosphorylated derivatives at position 3 of the inositol ring to produce 3-phosphoinositides (PubMed:15135396, PubMed:23936502, PubMed:28676499). Uses ATP and PtdIns(4,5)P2 (phosphatidylinositol 4,5-bisphosphate) to generate phosphatidylinositol 3,4,5-trisphosphate (PIP3) (PubMed:15135396, PubMed:28676499). PIP3 plays a key role by recruiting PH domain- containing proteins to the membrane, including AKT1 and PDPK1, activat
   6656..6680    -  protein_bind   attB2: mutant version of attB; recombination site for the Gateway® BP reaction BP Clonase™
   6733..6774    +  CDS            V5 tag: epitope tag from simian virus 5
   6900..7362    +  misc_feature   IRES: internal ribosome entry site (IRES) of the encephalomyocarditis virus (EMCV)
   7376..8095    +  CDS            EGFP: the original enhanced GFP (Yang et al., 1996) mammalian codon-optimized
   8109..8697    +  misc_feature   WPRE: woodchuck hepatitis virus posttranscriptional regulatory element
   8705..8770    +  CDS            nef (fragment): NEF_HV1Z2 - Experimental evidence at protein level: Swiss-Prot protein existence level 1. Extracellular Nef protein targets CD4(+) T-lymphocytes for apoptosis by interacting with CXCR4 surface receptors. From Human immunodeficiency virus type 1 group M subtype D (isolate Z2/CDC-Z34) (HIV-1).
   8772..9005    +  LTR            3' LTR (ΔU3): self-inactivating 3' long terminal repeat (LTR) from HIV-1
   9210..9314    +  promoter       AmpR promoter: bla
   9315..10175   +  CDS            AmpR: β-lactamase; bla; confers resistance to ampicillin, carbenicillin, and related antibiotics
  10346..10934   +  rep_origin     ori: high-copy-number ColE1/pMB1/pBR322/pUC origin of replication
  11117..11171   +  CDS            lacI (fragment): lac repressor; lacI; The lac repressor binds to the lac operator to inhibit transcription in E. coli. This inhibition can be relieved by adding lactose or isopropyl-β-D-thiogalactopyranoside (IPTG).
  11177..11270   +  rep_origin     SV40 ori (fragment): SV40 origin of replication
  11295..11332   +  CDS            lacI (fragment): lac repressor; lacI; The lac repressor binds to the lac operator to inhibit transcription in E. coli. This inhibition can be relieved by adding lactose or isopropyl-β-D-thiogalactopyranoside (IPTG).
  11345..11366   +  protein_bind   CAP binding site: CAP binding activates transcription in the presence of cAMP. E. coli catabolite activator protein
  11381..11411   +  promoter       lac promoter: promoter for the E. coli lac operon
  11415..11437   +  protein_bind   lac operator (fragment): The lac repressor binds to the lac operator to inhibit transcription in E. coli. This inhibition can be relieved by adding lactose or isopropyl-β-D-thiogalactopyranoside (IPTG). lac repressor encoded by lacI
  11469..11552   +  polyA_signal   SV40 poly(A) signal (fragment): SV40 polyadenylation signal
  11719..329     +  CDS            nef (fragment) (across the origin): NEF_HV1BR - Experimental evidence at protein level: Swiss-Prot protein existence level 1. Extracellular Nef protein targets CD4(+) T-lymphocytes for apoptosis by interacting with CXCR4 surface receptors (PubMed:14990729). From Human immunodeficiency virus type 1 group M subtype B (isolate BRU/LAI) (HIV-1).
>Addgene plasmid #116501 | pHAGE-PIK3CA-H1047Y | addgene full sequence | sequence record 242626 | Addgene NGS Result
TGGAAGGGCTAATTCACTCCCAAAGAAGACAAGATATCCTTGATCTGTGGATCTACCACACACAAGGCTA
CTTCCCTGATTAGCAGAACTACACACCAGGGCCAGGGGTCAGATATCCACTGACCTTTGGATGGTGCTAC
AAGCTAGTACCAGTTGAGCCAGATAAGGTAGAAGAGGCCAATAAAGGAGAGAACACCAGCTTGTTACACC
CTGTGAGCCTGCATGGGATGGATGACCCGGAGAGAGAAGTGTTAGAGTGGAGGTTTGACAGCCGCCTAGC
ATTTCATCACGTGGCCCGAGAGCTGCATCCGGAGTACTTCAAGAACTGCTGATATCGAGCTTGCTACAAG
GGACTTTCCGCTGGGGACTTTCCAGGGAGGCGTGGCCTGGGCGGGACTGGGGAGTGGCGAGCCCTCAGAT
CCTGCATATAAGCAGCTGCTTTTTGCCTGTACTGGGTCTCTCTGGTTAGACCAGATCTGAGCCTGGGAGC
TCTCTGGCTAACTAGGGAACCCACTGCTTAAGCCTCAATAAAGCTTGCCTTGAGTGCTTCAAGTAGTGTG
TGCCCGTCTGTTGTGTGACTCTGGTAACTAGAGATCCCTCAGACCCTTTTAGTCAGTGTGGAAAATCTCT
AGCAGTGGCGCCCGAACAGGGACTTGAAAGCGAAAGGGAAACCAGAGGAGCTCTCTCGACGCAGGACTCG
GCTTGCTGAAGCGCGCACGGCAAGAGGCGAGGGGCGGCGACTGGTGAGTACGCCAAAAATTTTGACTAGC
GGAGGCTAGAAGGAGAGAGATGGGTGCGAGAGCGTCAGTATTAAGCGGGGGAGAATTAGATCGCGATGGG
AAAAAATTCGGTTAAGGCCAGGGGGAAAGAAAAAATATAAATTAAAACATATAGTATGGGCAAGCAGGGA
GCTAGAACGATTCGCAGTTAATCCTGGCCTGTTAGAAACATCAGAAGGCTGTAGACAAATACTGGGACAG
CTACAACCATCCCTTCAGACAGGATCAGAAGAACTTAGATCATTATATAATACAGTAGCAACCCTCTATT
GTGTGCATCAAAGGATAGAGATAAAAGACACCAAGGAAGCTTTAGACAAGATAGAGGAAGAGCAAAACAA
AAGTAAGACCACCGCACAGCAAGCGGCCGGCCGCTGATCTTCAGACCTGGAGGAGGAGATATGAGGGACA
ATTGGAGAAGTGAATTATATAAATATAAAGTAGTAAAAATTGAACCATTAGGAGTAGCACCCACCAAGGC
AAAGAGAAGAGTGGTGCAGAGAGAAAAAAGAGCAGTGGGAATAGGAGCTTTGTTCCTTGGGTTCTTGGGA
GCAGCAGGAAGCACTATGGGCGCAGCGTCAATGACGCTGACGGTACAGGCCAGACAATTATTGTCTGGTA
TAGTGCAGCAGCAGAACAATTTGCTGAGGGCTATTGAGGCGCAACAGCATCTGTTGCAACTCACAGTCTG
GGGCATCAAGCAGCTCCAGGCAAGAATCCTGGCTGTGGAAAGATACCTAAAGGATCAACAGCTCCTGGGG
ATTTGGGGTTGCTCTGGAAAACTCATTTGCACCACTGCTGTGCCTTGGAATGCTAGTTGGAGTAATAAAT
CTCTGGAACAGATTTGGAATCACACGACCTGGATGGAGTGGGACAGAGAAATTAACAATTACACAAGCTT
AATACACTCCTTAATTGAAGAATCGCAAAACCAGCAAGAAAAGAATGAACAAGAATTATTGGAATTAGAT
AAATGGGCAAGTTTGTGGAATTGGTTTAACATAACAAATTGGCTGTGGTATATAAAATTATTCATAATGA
TAGTAGGAGGCTTGGTAGGTTTAAGAATAGTTTTTGCTGTACTTTCTATAGTGAATAGAGTTAGGCAGGG
ATATTCACCATTATCGTTTCAGACCCACCTCCCAACCCCGAGGGGACCCGACAGGCCCGAAGGAATAGAA
GAAGAAGGTGGAGAGAGAGACAGAGACAGATCCATTCGATTAGTGAACGGATCTCGACGGTATCGCCGAA
TTCACAAATGGCAGTATTCATCCACAATTTTAAAAGAAAAGGGGGGATTGGGGGGTACAGTGCAGGGGAA
AGAATAGTAGACATAATAGCAACAGACATACAAACTAAAGAATTACAAAAACAAATTACAAAAATTCAAA
ATTTTCGGGTTTATTACAGGGACAGCAGAGATCCAGTTTGGACTAGTCGTGAGGCTCCGGTGCCCGTCAG
TGGGCAGAGCGCACATCGCCCACAGTCCCCGAGAAGTTGGGGGGAGGGGTCGGCAATTGAACCGGTGCCT
AGAGAAGGTGGCGCGGGGTAAACTGGGAAAGTGATGTCGTGTACTGGCTCCGCCTTTTTCCCGAGGGTGG
GGGAGAACCGTATATAAGTGCAGTAGTCGCCGTGAACGTTCTTTTTCGCAACGGGTTTGCCGCCAGAACA
CAGGTAAGTGCCGTGTGTGGTTCCCGCGGGCCTGGCCTCTTTACGGGTTATGGCCCTTGCGTGCCTTGAA
TTACTTCCACCTGGCTGCAGTACGTGATTCTTGATCCCGAGCTTCGGGTTGGAAGTGGGTGGGAGAGTTC
GAGGCCTTGCGCTTAAGGAGCCCCTTCGCCTCGTGCTTGAGTTGAGGCCTGGCCTGGGCGCTGGGGCCGC
CGCGTGCGAATCTGGTGGCACCTTCGCGCCTGTCTCGCTGCTTTCGATAAGTCTCTAGCCATTTAAAATT
TTTGATGACCTGCTGCGACGCTTTTTTTCTGGCAAGATAGTCTTGTAAATGCGGGCCAAGATCTGCACAC
TGGTATTTCGGTTTTTGGGGCCGCGGGCGGCGACGGGGCCCGTGCGTCCCAGCGCACATGTTCGGCGAGG
CGGGGCCTGCGAGCGCGGCCACCGAGAATCGGACGGGGGTAGTCTCAAGCTGGCCGGCCTGCTCTGGTGC
CTGGCCTCGCGCCGCCGTGTATCGCCCCGCCCTGGGCGGCAAGGCTGGCCCGGTCGGCACCAGTTGCGTG
AGCGGAAAGATGGCCGCTTCCCGGCCCTGCTGCAGGGAGCTCAAAATGGAGGACGCGGCGCTCGGGAGAG
CGGGCGGGTGAGTCACCCACACAAAGGAAAAGGGCCTTTCCGTCCTCAGCCGTCGCTTCATGTGACTCCA
CGGAGTACCGGGCGCCGTCCAGGCACCTCGATTAGTTCTCGAGCTTTTGGAGTACGTCGTCTTTAGGTTG
GGGGGAGGGGTTTTATGCGATGGAGTTTCCCCACACTGAGTGGGTGGAGACTGAAGTTAGGCCAGCTTGG
CACTTGATGTAATTCTCCTTGGAATTTGCCCTTTTTGAGTTTGGATCTTGGTTCATTCTCAAGCCTCAGA
CAGTGGTTCAAAGTTTTTTTCTTCCATTTCAGGTGTCGTGAAGCGGCCCTGCAGATATCAACAAGTTTGT
ACAAAAAAGCAGGCACCATGCCTCCAAGACCATCATCAGGTGAACTGTGGGGCATCCACTTGATGCCCCC
AAGAATCCTAGTAGAATGTTTACTACCAAATGGAATGATAGTGACTTTAGAATGCCTCCGTGAGGCTACA
TTAATAACCATAAAGCATGAACTATTTAAAGAAGCAAGAAAATACCCCCTCCATCAACTTCTTCAAGATG
AATCTTCTTACATTTTCGTAAGTGTTACTCAAGAAGCAGAAAGGGAAGAATTTTTTGATGAAACAAGACG
ACTTTGTGACCTTCGGCTTTTTCAACCCTTTTTAAAAGTAATTGAACCAGTAGGCAACCGTGAAGAAAAG
ATCCTCAATCGAGAAATTGGTTTTGCTATCGGCATGCCAGTGTGTGAATTTGATATGGTTAAAGATCCAG
AAGTACAGGACTTCCGAAGAAATATTCTGAACGTTTGTAAAGAAGCTGTGGATCTTAGGGACCTCAATTC
ACCTCATAGTAGAGCAATGTATGTCTATCCTCCAAATGTAGAATCTTCACCAGAATTGCCAAAGCACATA
TATAATAAATTAGATAAAGGGCAAATAATAGTGGTGATCTGGGTAATAGTTTCTCCAAATAATGACAAGC
AGAAGTATACTCTGAAAATCAACCATGACTGTGTACCAGAACAAGTAATTGCTGAAGCAATCAGGAAAAA
AACTCGAAGTATGTTGCTATCCTCTGAACAACTAAAACTCTGTGTTTTAGAATATCAGGGCAAGTATATT
TTAAAAGTGTGTGGATGTGATGAATACTTCCTAGAAAAATATCCTCTGAGTCAGTATAAGTATATAAGAA
GCTGTATAATGCTTGGGAGGATGCCCAATTTGATGTTGATGGCTAAAGAAAGCCTTTATTCTCAACTGCC
AATGGACTGTTTTACAATGCCATCTTATTCCAGACGCATTTCCACAGCTACACCATATATGAATGGAGAA
ACATCTACAAAATCCCTTTGGGTTATAAATAGTGCACTCAGAATAAAAATTCTTTGTGCAACCTACGTGA
ATGTAAATATTCGAGACATTGATAAGATCTATGTTCGAACAGGTATCTACCATGGAGGAGAACCCTTATG
TGACAATGTGAACACTCAAAGAGTACCTTGTTCCAATCCCAGGTGGAATGAATGGCTGAATTATGATATA
TACATTCCTGATCTTCCTCGTGCTGCTCGACTTTGCCTTTCCATTTGCTCTGTTAAAGGCCGAAAGGGTG
CTAAAGAGGAACACTGTCCATTGGCATGGGGAAATATAAACTTGTTTGATTACACAGACACTCTAGTATC
TGGAAAAATGGCTTTGAATCTTTGGCCAGTACCTCATGGATTAGAAGATTTGCTGAACCCTATTGGTGTT
ACTGGATCAAATCCAAATAAAGAAACTCCATGCTTAGAGTTGGAGTTTGACTGGTTCAGCAGTGTGGTAA
AGTTCCCAGATATGTCAGTGATTGAAGAGCATGCCAATTGGTCTGTATCCCGAGAAGCAGGATTTAGCTA
TTCCCACGCAGGACTGAGTAACAGACTAGCTAGAGACAATGAATTAAGGGAAAATGACAAAGAACAGCTC
AAAGCAATTTCTACACGAGATCCTCTCTCTGAAATCACTGAGCAGGAGAAAGATTTTCTATGGAGTCACA
GACACTATTGTGTAACTATCCCCGAAATTCTACCCAAATTGCTTCTGTCTGTTAAATGGAATTCTAGAGA
TGAAGTAGCCCAGATGTATTGCTTGGTAAAAGATTGGCCTCCAATCAAACCTGAACAGGCTATGGAACTT
CTGGACTGTAATTACCCAGATCCTATGGTTCGAGGTTTTGCTGTTCGGTGCTTGGAAAAATATTTAACAG
ATGACAAACTTTCTCAGTATTTAATTCAGCTAGTACAGGTCCTAAAATATGAACAATATTTGGATAACTT
GCTTGTGAGATTTTTACTGAAGAAAGCATTGACTAATCAAAGGATTGGGCACTTTTTCTTTTGGCATTTA
AAATCTGAGATGCACAATAAAACAGTTAGCCAGAGGTTTGGCCTGCTTTTGGAGTCCTATTGTCGTGCAT
GTGGGATGTATTTGAAGCACCTGAATAGGCAAGTCGAGGCAATGGAAAAGCTCATTAACTTAACTGACAT
TCTCAAACAGGAGAAGAAGGATGAAACACAAAAGGTACAGATGAAGTTTTTAGTTGAGCAAATGAGGCGA
CCAGATTTCATGGATGCTCTACAGGGCTTTCTGTCTCCTCTAAACCCTGCTCATCAACTAGGAAACCTCA
GGCTTGAAGAGTGTCGAATTATGTCCTCTGCAAAAAGGCCACTGTGGTTGAATTGGGAGAACCCAGACAT
CATGTCAGAGTTACTGTTTCAGAACAATGAGATCATCTTTAAAAATGGGGATGATTTACGGCAAGATATG
CTAACACTTCAAATTATTCGTATTATGGAAAATATCTGGCAAAATCAAGGTCTTGATCTTCGAATGTTAC
CTTATGGTTGTCTGTCAATCGGTGACTGTGTGGGACTTATTGAGGTGGTGCGAAATTCTCACACTATTAT
GCAAATTCAGTGCAAAGGCGGCTTGAAAGGTGCACTGCAGTTCAACAGCCACACACTACATCAGTGGCTC
AAAGACAAGAACAAAGGAGAAATATATGATGCAGCCATTGACCTGTTTACACGTTCATGTGCTGGATACT
GTGTAGCTACCTTCATTTTGGGAATTGGAGATCGTCACAATAGTAACATCATGGTGAAAGACGATGGACA
ACTGTTTCATATAGATTTTGGACACTTTTTGGATCACAAGAAGAAAAAATTTGGTTATAAACGAGAACGT
GTGCCATTTGTTTTGACACAGGATTTCTTAATAGTGATTAGTAAAGGAGCCCAAGAATGCACAAAGACAA
GAGAATTTGAGAGGTTTCAGGAGATGTGTTACAAGGCTTATCTAGCTATTCGACAGCATGCCAATCTCTT
CATAAATCTTTTCTCAATGATGCTTGGCTCTGGAATGCCAGAACTACAATCTTTTGATGACATTGCATAC
ATTCGAAAGACCCTAGCCTTAGATAAAACTGAGCAAGAGGCTTTGGAGTATTTCATGAAACAAATGAATG
ATGCATATCATGGTGGCTGGACAACAAAAATGGATTGGATCTTCCACACAATTAAACAGCATGCATTGAA
CTAGAACCCAGCTTTCTTGTACAAAGTGGTTGATATCCAGCACAGTGGCGGCCGCTCGAGTCTAGAGGGC
CCGCGGTTCGAAGGTAAGCCTATCCCTAACCCTCTCCTCGGTCTCGATTCTACGCGTACCGGTTAGTAAT
GAGATCCCTCCCCCCCCCCTAACGTTACTGGCCGAAGCCGCTTGGAATAAGGCCGGTGTGCGTTTGTCTA
TATGTTATTTTCCACCATATTGCCGTCTTTTGGCAATGTGAGGGCCCGGAAACCTGGCCCTGTCTTCTTG
ACGAGCATTCCTAGGGGTCTTTCCCCTCTCGCCAAAGGAATGCAAGGTCTGTTGAATGTCGTGAAGGAAG
CAGTTCCTCTGGAAGCTTCTTGAAGACAAACAACGTCTGTAGCGACCCTTTGCAGGCAGCGGAACCCCCC
ACCTGGCGACAGGTGCCTCTGCGGCCAAAAGCCACGTGTATAAGATACACCTGCAAAGGCGGCACAACCC
CAGTGCCACGTTGTGAGTTGGATAGTTGTGGAAAGAGTCAAATGGCTCTCCTCAAGCGTATTCAACAAGG
GGCTGAAGGATGCCCAGAAGGTACCCCATTGTATGGGATCTGATCTGGGGCCTCGGTGCACATGCTTTAC
ATGTGTTTAGTCGAGGTTAAAAAAACGTCTAGGCCCCCCGAACCACGGGGACGTGGTTTTCCTTTGAAAA
ACACGATGATAATATGGCCACACATATGGTGAGCAAGGGCGAGGAGCTGTTCACCGGGGTGGTGCCCATC
CTGGTCGAGCTGGACGGCGACGTAAACGGCCACAAGTTCAGCGTGTCCGGCGAGGGCGAGGGCGATGCCA
CCTACGGCAAGCTGACCCTGAAGTTCATCTGCACCACCGGCAAGCTGCCCGTGCCCTGGCCCACCCTCGT
GACCACCCTGACCTACGGCGTGCAGTGCTTCAGCCGCTACCCCGACCACATGAAGCAGCACGACTTCTTC
AAGTCCGCCATGCCCGAAGGCTACGTCCAGGAGCGCACCATCTTCTTCAAGGACGACGGCAACTACAAGA
CCCGCGCCGAGGTGAAGTTCGAGGGCGACACCCTGGTGAACCGCATCGAGCTGAAGGGCATCGACTTCAA
GGAGGACGGCAACATCCTGGGGCACAAGCTGGAGTACAACTACAACAGCCACAACGTCTATATCATGGCC
GACAAGCAGAAGAACGGCATCAAGGTGAACTTCAAGATCCGCCACAACATCGAGGACGGCAGCGTGCAGC
TCGCCGACCACTACCAGCAGAACACCCCCATCGGCGACGGCCCCGTGCTGCTGCCCGACAACCACTACCT
GAGCACCCAGTCCGCCCTGAGCAAAGACCCCAACGAGAAGCGCGATCACATGGTCCTGCTGGAGTTCGTG
ACCGCCGCCGGGATCACTCTCGGCATGGACGAGCTGTACAAGTAAATCGATAGATCCTAATCAACCTCTG
GATTACAAAATTTGTGAAAGATTGACTGGTATTCTTAACTATGTTGCTCCTTTTACGCTATGTGGATACG
CTGCTTTAATGCCTTTGTATCATGCTATTGCTTCCCGTATGGCTTTCATTTTCTCCTCCTTGTATAAATC
CTGGTTGCTGTCTCTTTATGAGGAGTTGTGGCCCGTTGTCAGGCAACGTGGCGTGGTGTGCACTGTGTTT
GCTGACGCAACCCCCACTGGTTGGGGCATTGCCACCACCTGTCAGCTCCTTTCCGGGACTTTCGCTTTCC
CCCTCCCTATTGCCACGGCGGAACTCATCGCCGCCTGCCTTGCCCGCTGCTGGACAGGGGCTCGGCTGTT
GGGCACTGACAATTCCGTGGTGTTGTCGGGGAAATCATCGTCCTTTCCTTGGCTGCTCGCCTGTGTTGCC
ACCTGGATTCTGCGCGGGACGTCCTTCTGCTACGTCCCTTCGGCCCTCAATCCAGCGGACCTTCCTTCCC
GCGGCCTGCTGCCGGCTCTGCGGCCTCTTCCGCGTCTTCGCCTTCGCCCTCAGACGAGTCGGATCTCCCT
TTGGGCCGCCTCCCCGCCTGAGATCCTTTAAGACCAATGACTTACAAGGCAGCTGTAGATCTTAGCCACT
TTTTAAAAGAAAAGGGGGGACTGGAAGGGCTAATTCACTCCCAACGAAGACAAGATCTGCTTTTTGCTTG
TACTGGGTCTCTCTGGTTAGACCAGATCTGAGCCTGGGAGCTCTCTGGCTAACTAGGGAACCCACTGCTT
AAGCCTCAATAAAGCTTGCCTTGAGTGCTTCAAGTAGTGTGTGCCCGTCTGTTGTGTGACTCTGGTAACT
AGAGATCCCTCAGACCCTTTTAGTCAGTGTGGAAAATCTCTAGCAGTAGTAGTTCATGTCATCTTATTAT
TCAGTATTTATAACTTGCAAAGAAATGAATATCAGAGAGTGAGAGGCCCGGGTTAATTAAGGAAAGGGCT
AGATCATTCTTGAAGACGAAAGGGCCTCGTGATACGCCTATTTTTATAGGTTAATGTCATGATAATAATG
GTTTCTTAGACGTCAGGTGGCACTTTTCGGGGAAATGTGCGCGGAACCCCTATTTGTTTATTTTTCTAAA
TACATTCAAATATGTATCCGCTCATGAGACAATAACCCTGATAAATGCTTCAATAATATTGAAAAAGGAA
GAGTATGAGTATTCAACATTTCCGTGTCGCCCTTATTCCCTTTTTTGCGGCATTTTGCCTTCCTGTTTTT
GCTCACCCAGAAACGCTGGTGAAAGTAAAAGATGCTGAAGATCAGTTGGGTGCACGAGTGGGTTACATCG
AACTGGATCTCAACAGCGGTAAGATCCTTGAGAGTTTTCGCCCCGAAGAACGTTTTCCAATGATGAGCAC
TTTTAAAGTTCTGCTATGTGGCGCGGTATTATCCCGTGTTGACGCCGGGCAAGAGCAACTCGGTCGCCGC
ATACACTATTCTCAGAATGACTTGGTTGAGTACTCACCAGTCACAGAAAAGCATCTTACGGATGGCATGA
CAGTAAGAGAATTATGCAGTGCTGCCATAACCATGAGTGATAACACTGCGGCCAACTTACTTCTGACAAC
GATCGGAGGACCGAAGGAGCTAACCGCTTTTTTGCACAACATGGGGGATCATGTAACTCGCCTTGATCGT
TGGGAACCGGAGCTGAATGAAGCCATACCAAACGACGAGCGTGACACCACGATGCCTGTAGCAATGGCAA
CAACGTTGCGCAAACTATTAACTGGCGAACTACTTACTCTAGCTTCCCGGCAACAATTAATAGACTGGAT
GGAGGCGGATAAAGTTGCAGGACCACTTCTGCGCTCGGCCCTTCCGGCTGGCTGGTTTATTGCTGATAAA
TCTGGAGCCGGTGAGCGTGGGTCTCGCGGTATCATTGCAGCACTGGGGCCAGATGGTAAGCCCTCCCGTA
TCGTAGTTATCTACACGACGGGGAGTCAGGCAACTATGGATGAACGAAATAGACAGATCGCTGAGATAGG
TGCCTCACTGATTAAGCATTGGTAACTGTCAGACCAAGTTTACTCATATATACTTTAGATTGATTTAAAA
CTTCATTTTTAATTTAAAAGGATCTAGGTGAAGATCCTTTTTGATAATCTCATGACCAAAATCCCTTAAC
GTGAGTTTTCGTTCCACTGAGCGTCAGACCCCGTAGAAAAGATCAAAGGATCTTCTTGAGATCCTTTTTT
TCTGCGCGTAATCTGCTGCTTGCAAACAAAAAAACCACCGCTACCAGCGGTGGTTTGTTTGCCGGATCAA
GAGCTACCAACTCTTTTTCCGAAGGTAACTGGCTTCAGCAGAGCGCAGATACCAAATACTGTTCTTCTAG
TGTAGCCGTAGTTAGGCCACCACTTCAAGAACTCTGTAGCACCGCCTACATACCTCGCTCTGCTAATCCT
GTTACCAGTGGCTGCTGCCAGTGGCGATAAGTCGTGTCTTACCGGGTTGGACTCAAGACGATAGTTACCG
GATAAGGCGCAGCGGTCGGGCTGAACGGGGGGTTCGTGCACACAGCCCAGCTTGGAGCGAACGACCTACA
CCGAACTGAGATACCTACAGCGTGAGCTATGAGAAAGCGCCACGCTTCCCGAAGGGAGAAAGGCGGACAG
GTATCCGGTAAGCGGCAGGGTCGGAACAGGAGAGCGCACGAGGGAGCTTCCAGGGGGAAACGCCTGGTAT
CTTTATAGTCCTGTCGGGTTTCGCCACCTCTGACTTGAGCGTCGATTTTTGTGATGCTCGTCAGGGGGGC
GGAGCCTATGGAAAAACGCCAGCAACGCGGCCTTTTTACGGTTCCTGGCCTTTTGCTGGCCTTTTGCTCA
CATGTTCTTTCCTGCGTTATCCCCTGATTCTGTGGATAACCGTATTACCGCCTTTGAGTGAGCTGATACC
GCTCGCCGCAGCCGAACGACCGAGCGCAGCGAGTCAGTGAGCGAGGAAGCGGAAGAGCGCCCAATACGCA
AACCGCCTCTCCCCGCGCGTTGGCCGATTCATTAATGCAGCAAGCTCATGGCTGACTAATTTTTTTTATT
TATGCAGAGGCCGAGGCCGCCTCGGCCTCTGAGCTATTCCAGAAGTAGTGAGGAGGCTTTTTTGGAGGCC
TAGGCTTTTGCAAAAAGCTCCCCGTGGCACGACAGGTTTCCCGACTGGAAAGCGGGCAGTGAGCGCAACG
CAATTAATGTGAGTTAGCTCACTCATTAGGCACCCCAGGCTTTACACTTTATGCTTCCGGCTCGTATGTT
GTGTGGAATTGTGAGCGGATAACAATTTCACACAGGAAACAGCTATGACATGATTACGAATTTCACAAAT
AAAGCATTTTTTTCACTGCATTCTAGTTGTGGTTTGTCCAAACTCATCAATGTATCTTATCATGTCTGGA
TCAACTGGATAACTCAAGCTAACCAAAATCATCCCAAACTTCCCACCCCATACCCTATTACCACTGCCAA
TTACCTGTGGTTTCATTTACTCTAAACCTGTGATTCCTCTGAATTATTTTCATTTTAAAGAAATTGTATT
TGTTAAATATGTACTACAAACTTAGTAGT
