>Addgene plasmid #116501 | pHAGE-PIK3CA-H1047Y | depositor partial sequence | sequence record 219375 | insert
ATGCCTCCACGACCATCATCAGGTGAACTGTGGGGCATCCACTTGATGCCCCCAAGAATCCTAGTAGAAT
GTTTACTACCAAATGGAATGATAGTGACTTTAGAATGCCTCCGTGAGGCTACATTAATAACCATAAAGCA
TGAACTATTTAAAGAAGCAAGAAAATACCCCCTCCATCAACTTCTTCAAGATGAATCTTCTTACATTTTC
GTAAGTGTTACTCAAGAAGCAGAAAGGGAAGAATTTTTTGATGAAACAAGACGACTTTGTGACCTTCGGC
TTTTTCAACCCTTTTTAAAAGTAATTGAACCAGTAGGCAACCGTGAAGAAAAGATCCTCAATCGAGAAAT
TGGTTTTGCTATCGGCATGCCAGTGTGTGAATTTGATATGGTTAAAGATCCAGAAGTACAGGACTTCCGA
AGAAATATTCTGAACGTTTGTAAAGAAGCTGTGGATCTTAGGGACCTCAATTCACCTCATAGTAGAGCAA
TGTATGTCTATCCTCCAAATGTAGAATCTTCACCAGAATTGCCAAAGCACATATATAATAAATTAGATAA
AGGGCAAATAATAGTGGTGATCTGGGTAATAGTTTCTCCAAATAATGACAAGCAGAAGTATACTCTGAAA
ATCAACCATGACTGTGTACCAGAACAAGTAATTGCTGAAGCAATCAGGAAAAAAACTCGAAGTATGTTGC
TATCCTCTGAACAACTAAAACTCTGTGTTTTAGAATATCAGGGCAAGTATATTTTAAAAGTGTGTGGATG
TGATGAATACTTCCTAGAAAAATATCCTCTGAGTCAGTATAAGTATATAAGAAGCTGTATAATGCTTGGG
AGGATGCCCAATTTGATGTTGATGGCTAAAGAAAGCCTTTATTCTCAACTGCCAATGGACTGTTTTACAA
TGCCATCTTATTCCAGACGCATTTCCACAGCTACACCATATATGAATGGAGAAACATCTACAAAATCCCT
TTGGGTTATAAATAGTGCACTCAGAATAAAAATTCTTTGTGCAACCTACGTGAATGTAAATATTCGAGAC
ATTGATAAGATCTATGTTCGAACAGGTATCTACCATGGAGGAGAACCCTTATGTGACAATGTGAACACTC
AAAGAGTACCTTGTTCCAATCCCAGGTGGAATGAATGGCTGAATTATGATATATACATTCCTGATCTTCC
TCGTGCTGCTCGACTTTGCCTTTCCATTTGCTCTGTTAAAGGCCGAAAGGGTGCTAAAGAGGAACACTGT
CCATTGGCATGGGGAAATATAAACTTGTTTGATTACACAGACACTCTAGTATCTGGAAAAATGGCTTTGA
ATCTTTGGCCAGTACCTCATGGATTAGAAGATTTGCTGAACCCTATTGGTGTTACTGGATCAAATCCAAA
TAAAGAAACTCCATGCTTAGAGTTGGAGTTTGACTGGTTCAGCAGTGTGGTAAAGTTCCCAGATATGTCA
GTGATTGAAGAGCATGCCAATTGGTCTGTATCCCGAGAAGCAGGATTTAGCTATTCCCACGCAGGACTGA
GTAACAGACTAGCTAGAGACAATGAATTAAGGGAAAATGACAAAGAACAGCTCAAAGCAATTTCTACACG
AGATCCTCTCTCTGAAATCACTGAGCAGGAGAAAGATTTTCTATGGAGTCACAGACACTATTGTGTAACT
ATCCCCGAAATTCTACCCAAATTGCTTCTGTCTGTTAAATGGAATTCTAGAGATGAAGTAGCCCAGATGT
ATTGCTTGGTAAAAGATTGGCCTCCAATCAAACCTGAACAGGCTATGGAACTTCTGGACTGTAATTACCC
AGATCCTATGGTTCGAGGTTTTGCTGTTCGGTGCTTGGAAAAATATTTAACAGATGACAAACTTTCTCAG
TATTTAATTCAGCTAGTACAGGTCCTAAAATATGAACAATATTTGGATAACTTGCTTGTGAGATTTTTAC
TGAAGAAAGCATTGACTAATCAAAGGATTGGGCACTTTTTCTTTTGGCATTTAAAATCTGAGATGCACAA
TAAAACAGTTAGCCAGAGGTTTGGCCTGCTTTTGGAGTCCTATTGTCGTGCATGTGGGATGTATTTGAAG
CACCTGAATAGGCAAGTCGAGGCAATGGAAAAGCTCATTAACTTAACTGACATTCTCAAACAGGAGAAGA
AGGATGAAACACAAAAGGTACAGATGAAGTTTTTAGTTGAGCAAATGAGGCGACCAGATTTCATGGATGC
TCTACAGGGCTTTCTGTCTCCTCTAAACCCTGCTCATCAACTAGGAAACCTCAGGCTTGAAGAGTGTCGA
ATTATGTCCTCTGCAAAAAGGCCACTGTGGTTGAATTGGGAGAACCCAGACATCATGTCAGAGTTACTGT
TTCAGAACAATGAGATCATCTTTAAAAATGGGGATGATTTACGGCAAGATATGCTAACACTTCAAATTAT
TCGTATTATGGAAAATATCTGGCAAAATCAAGGTCTTGATCTTCGAATGTTACCTTATGGTTGTCTGTCA
ATCGGTGACTGTGTGGGACTTATTGAGGTGGTGCGAAATTCTCACACTATTATGCAAATTCAGTGCAAAG
GCGGCTTGAAAGGTGCACTGCAGTTCAACAGCCACACACTACATCAGTGGCTCAAAGACAAGAACAAAGG
AGAAATATATGATGCAGCCATTGACCTGTTTACACGTTCATGTGCTGGATACTGTGTAGCTACCTTCATT
TTGGGAATTGGAGATCGTCACAATAGTAACATCATGGTGAAAGACGATGGACAACTGTTTCATATAGATT
TTGGACACTTTTTGGATCACAAGAAGAAAAAATTTGGTTATAAACGAGAACGTGTGCCATTTGTTTTGAC
ACAGGATTTCTTAATAGTGATTAGTAAAGGAGCCCAAGAATGCACAAAGACAAGAGAATTTGAGAGGTTT
CAGGAGATGTGTTACAAGGCTTATCTAGCTATTCGACAGCATGCCAATCTCTTCATAAATCTTTTCTCAA
TGATGCTTGGCTCTGGAATGCCAGAACTACAATCTTTTGATGACATTGCATACATTCGAAAGACCCTAGC
CTTAGATAAAACTGAGCAAGAGGCTTTGGAGTATTTCATGAAACAAATGAATGATGCATATCATGGTGGC
TGGACAACAAAAATGGATTGGATCTTCCACACAATTAAACAGCATGCATTGAACTGA
